>Addgene plasmid #176056 | pLV-CMV-EGFP-PolB-Hygro | addgene full sequence | sequence record 352723 | Addgene NGS Result
AATGTAGTCTTATGCAATACTCTTGTAGTCTTGCAACATGGTAACGATGAGTTAGCAACATGCCTTACAA
GGAGAGAAAAAGCACCGTGCATGCCGATTGGTGGAAGTAAGGTGGTACGATCGTGCCTTATTAGGAAGGC
AACAGACGGGTCTGACATGGATTGGACGAACCACTGAATTGCCGCATTGCAGAGATATTGTATTTAAGTG
CCTAGCTCGATACATAAACGGGTCTCTCTGGTTAGACCAGATCTGAGCCTGGGAGCTCTCTGGCTAACTA
GGGAACCCACTGCTTAAGCCTCAATAAAGCTTGCCTTGAGTGCTTCAAGTAGTGTGTGCCCGTCTGTTGT
GTGACTCTGGTAACTAGAGATCCCTCAGACCCTTTTAGTCAGTGTGGAAAATCTCTAGCAGTGGCGCCCG
AACAGGGACTTGAAAGCGAAAGGGAAACCAGAGGAGCTCTCTCGACGCAGGACTCGGCTTGCTGAAGCGC
GCACGGCAAGAGGCGAGGGGCGGCGACTGGTGAGTACGCCAAAAATTTTGACTAGCGGAGGCTAGAAGGA
GAGAGATGGGTGCGAGAGCGTCAGTATTAAGCGGGGGAGAATTAGATCGCGATGGGAAAAAATTCGGTTA
AGGCCAGGGGGAAAGAAAAAATATAAATTAAAACATATAGTATGGGCAAGCAGGGAGCTAGAACGATTCG
CAGTTAATCCTGGCCTGTTAGAAACATCAGAAGGCTGTAGACAAATACTGGGACAGCTACAACCATCCCT
TCAGACAGGATCAGAAGAACTTAGATCATTATATAATACAGTAGCAACCCTCTATTGTGTGCATCAAAGG
ATAGAGATAAAAGACACCAAGGAAGCTTTAGACAAGATAGAGGAAGAGCAAAACAAAAGTAAGACCACCG
CACAGCAAGCGGCCGCTGATCTTCAGACCTGGAGGAGGAGATATGAGGGACAATTGGAGAAGTGAATTAT
ATAAATATAAAGTAGTAAAAATTGAACCATTAGGAGTAGCACCCACCAAGGCAAAGAGAAGAGTGGTGCA
GAGAGAAAAAAGAGCAGTGGGAATAGGAGCTTTGTTCCTTGGGTTCTTGGGAGCAGCAGGAAGCACTATG
GGCGCAGCGTCAATGACGCTGACGGTACAGGCCAGACAATTATTGTCTGGTATAGTGCAGCAGCAGAACA
ATTTGCTGAGGGCTATTGAGGCGCAACAGCATCTGTTGCAACTCACAGTCTGGGGCATCAAGCAGCTCCA
GGCAAGAATCCTGGCTGTGGAAAGATACCTAAAGGATCAACAGCTCCTGGGGATTTGGGGTTGCTCTGGA
AAACTCATTTGCACCACTGCTGTGCCTTGGAATGCTAGTTGGAGTAATAAATCTCTGGAACAGATTTGGA
ATCACACGACCTGGATGGAGTGGGACAGAGAAATTAACAATTACACAAGCTTAATACACTCCTTAATTGA
AGAATCGCAAAACCAGCAAGAAAAGAATGAACAAGAATTATTGGAATTAGATAAATGGGCAAGTTTGTGG
AATTGGTTTAACATAACAAATTGGCTGTGGTATATAAAATTATTCATAATGATAGTAGGAGGCTTGGTAG
GTTTAAGAATAGTTTTTGCTGTACTTTCTATAGTGAATAGAGTTAGGCAGGGATATTCACCATTATCGTT
TCAGACCCACCTCCCAACCCCGAGGGGACCCGACAGGCCCGAAGGAATAGAAGAAGAAGGTGGAGAGAGA
GACAGAGACAGATCCATTCGATTAGTGAACGGATCTCGACGGTATCGCTAGCTTTTAAAAGAAAAGGGGG
GATTGGGGGGTACAGTGCAGGGGAAAGAATAGTAGACATAATAGCAACAGACATACAAACTAAAGAATTA
CAAAAACAAATTACAAAAATTCAAAATTTTACTAGTGATTATCGGATCAACTTTGTATAGAAAAGTTGTA
GTTATTAATAGTAATCAATTACGGGGTCATTAGTTCATAGCCCATATATGGAGTTCCGCGTTACATAACT
TACGGTAAATGGCCCGCCTGGCTGACCGCCCAACGACCCCCGCCCATTGACGTCAATAATGACGTATGTT
CCCATAGTAACGCCAATAGGGACTTTCCATTGACGTCAATGGGTGGAGTATTTACGGTAAACTGCCCACT
TGGCAGTACATCAAGTGTATCATATGCCAAGTACGCCCCCTATTGACGTCAATGACGGTAAATGGCCCGC
CTGGCATTATGCCCAGTACATGACCTTATGGGACTTTCCTACTTGGCAGTACATCTACGTATTAGTCATC
GCTATTACCATGGTGATGCGGTTTTGGCAGTACATCAATGGGCGTGGATAGCGGTTTGACTCACGGGGAT
TTCCAAGTCTCCACCCCATTGACGTCAATGGGAGTTTGTTTTGGCACCAAAATCAACGGGACTTTCCAAA
ATGTCGTAACAACTCCGCCCCATTGACGCAAATGGGCGGTAGGCGTGTACGGTGGGAGGTCTATATAAGC
AGAGCTGGTTTAGTGAACCGTCAGATCCAAGTTTGTACAAAAAAGCAGGCTGCCACCATGGTGAGCAAGG
GCGAGGAGCTGTTCACCGGGGTGGTGCCCATCCTGGTCGAGCTGGACGGCGACGTAAACGGCCACAAGTT
CAGCGTGTCCGGCGAGGGCGAGGGCGATGCCACCTACGGCAAGCTGACCCTGAAGTTCATCTGCACCACC
GGCAAGCTGCCCGTGCCCTGGCCCACCCTCGTGACCACCCTGACCTACGGCGTGCAGTGCTTCAGCCGCT
ACCCCGACCACATGAAGCAGCACGACTTCTTCAAGTCCGCCATGCCCGAAGGCTACGTCCAGGAGCGCAC
CATCTTCTTCAAGGACGACGGCAACTACAAGACCCGCGCCGAGGTGAAGTTCGAGGGCGACACCCTGGTG
AACCGCATCGAGCTGAAGGGCATCGACTTCAAGGAGGACGGCAACATCCTGGGGCACAAGCTGGAGTACA
ACTACAACAGCCACAACGTCTATATCATGGCCGACAAGCAGAAGAACGGCATCAAGGTGAACTTCAAGAT
CCGCCACAACATCGAGGACGGCAGCGTGCAGCTCGCCGACCACTACCAGCAGAACACCCCCATCGGCGAC
GGCCCCGTGCTGCTGCCCGACAACCACTACCTGAGCACCCAGTCCGCCCTGAGCAAAGACCCCAACGAGA
AGCGCGATCACATGGTCCTGCTGGAGTTCGTGACCGCCGCCGGGATCACTCTCGGCATGGACGAGCTGTA
CAAG
[1005 nt withheld, positions 3295-4299]
TGAACCCAGCTTTCTTGTACAAAGTGGTGATAATCGAATTCCGATAATCAACCTCTGGATTACAAAATTT
GTGAAAGATTGACTGGTATTCTTAACTATGTTGCTCCTTTTACGCTATGTGGATACGCTGCTTTAATGCC
TTTGTATCATGCTATTGCTTCCCGTATGGCTTTCATTTTCTCCTCCTTGTATAAATCCTGGTTGCTGTCT
CTTTATGAGGAGTTGTGGCCCGTTGTCAGGCAACGTGGCGTGGTGTGCACTGTGTTTGCTGACGCAACCC
CCACTGGTTGGGGCATTGCCACCACCTGTCAGCTCCTTTCCGGGACTTTCGCTTTCCCCCTCCCTATTGC
CACGGCGGAACTCATCGCCGCCTGCCTTGCCCGCTGCTGGACAGGGGCTCGGCTGTTGGGCACTGACAAT
TCCGTGGTGTTGTCGGGGAAGCTGACGTCCTTTCCATGGCTGCTCGCCTGTGTTGCCACCTGGATTCTGC
GCGGGACGTCCTTCTGCTACGTCCCTTCGGCCCTCAATCCAGCGGACCTTCCTTCCCGCGGCCTGCTGCC
GGCTCTGCGGCCTCTTCCGCGTCTTCGCCTTCGCCCTCAGACGAGTCGGATCTCCCTTTGGGCCGCCTCC
CCGCATCGGGAATTCCCGCGGTTCGAATTCTACCGGGTAGGGGAGGCGCTTTTCCCAAGGCAGTCTGGAG
CATGCGCTTTAGCAGCCCCGCTGGGCACTTGGCGCTACACAAGTGGCCTCTGGCCTCGCACACATTCCAC
ATCCACCGGTAGGCGCCAACCGGCTCCGTTCTTTGGTGGCCCCTTCGCGCCACCTTCTACTCCTCCCCTA
GTCAGGAAGTTCCCCCCCGCCCCGCAGCTCGCGTCGTGCAGGACGTGACAAATGGAAGTAGCACGTCTCA
CTAGTCTCGTGCAGATGGACAGCACCGCTGAGCAATGGAAGCGGGTAGGCCTTTGGGGCAGCGGCCAATA
GCAGCTTTGCTCCTTCGCTTTCTGGGCTCAGAGGCTGGGAAGGGGTGGGTCCGGGGGCGGCTCAGGGGCG
GGCTCAGGGGCGGGGCGGGCGCCCGAAGGTCCTCCGGAGGCCCGGCATTCTGCACGCTTCAAAAGCGCAC
GTCTGCCGCGCTGTTCTCCTCTTCCTCATCTCCGGGCCTTTCGACCTCACGTGGCCACCATGAAAAAGCC
TGAACTCACCGCGACGTCTGTCGAGAAGTTTCTGATCGAAAAGTTCGACAGCGTCTCCGACCTGATGCAG
CTCTCGGAGGGCGAAGAATCTCGTGCTTTCAGCTTCGATGTAGGAGGGCGTGGATATGTCCTGCGGGTAA
ATAGCTGCGCCGATGGTTTCTACAAAGATCGTTATGTTTATCGGCACTTTGCATCGGCCGCGCTCCCGAT
TCCGGAAGTGCTTGACATTGGGGAATTTAGCGAGAGCCTGACCTATTGCATCTCCCGCCGTGCACAGGGT
GTCACGTTGCAAGACCTGCCTGAAACCGAACTGCCCGCTGTTCTGCAGCCGGTCGCGGAGGCCATGGATG
CGATCGCTGCGGCCGATCTTAGCCAGACGAGCGGGTTCGGCCCATTCGGACCGCAAGGAATCGGTCAATA
CACTACATGGCGTGATTTCATATGCGCGATTGCTGATCCCCATGTGTATCACTGGCAAACTGTGATGGAC
GACACCGTCAGTGCGTCCGTCGCGCAGGCTCTCGATGAGCTGATGCTTTGGGCCGAGGACTGCCCCGAAG
TCCGGCACCTCGTGCACGCGGATTTCGGCTCCAACAATGTCCTGACGGACAATGGCCGCATAACAGCGGT
CATTGACTGGAGCGAGGCGATGTTCGGGGATTCCCAATACGAGGTCGCCAACATCTTCTTCTGGAGGCCG
TGGTTGGCTTGTATGGAGCAGCAGACGCGCTACTTCGAGCGGAGGCATCCGGAGCTTGCAGGATCGCCGC
GGCTCCGGGCGTATATGCTCCGCATTGGTCTTGACCAACTCTATCAGAGCTTGGTTGACGGCAATTTCGA
TGATGCAGCTTGGGCGCAGGGTCGATGCGACGCAATCGTCCGATCCGGAGCCGGGACTGTCGGGCGTACA
CAAATCGCCCGCAGAAGCGCGGCCGTCTGGACCGATGGCTGTGTAGAAGTACTCGCCGATAGTGGAAACC
GACGCCCCAGCACTCGTCCGAGGGCAAAGGAATAGGGTACCTTTAAGACCAATGACTTACAAGGCAGCTG
TAGATCTTAGCCACTTTTTAAAAGAAAAGGGGGGACTGGAAGGGCTAATTCACTCCCAACGAAGACAAGA
TCTGCTTTTTGCTTGTACTGGGTCTCTCTGGTTAGACCAGATCTGAGCCTGGGAGCTCTCTGGCTAACTA
GGGAACCCACTGCTTAAGCCTCAATAAAGCTTGCCTTGAGTGCTTCAAGTAGTGTGTGCCCGTCTGTTGT
GTGACTCTGGTAACTAGAGATCCCTCAGACCCTTTTAGTCAGTGTGGAAAATCTCTAGCAGTAGTAGTTC
ATGTCATCTTATTATTCAGTATTTATAACTTGCAAAGAAATGAATATCAGAGAGTGAGAGGAACTTGTTT
ATTGCAGCTTATAATGGTTACAAATAAAGCAATAGCATCACAAATTTCACAAATAAAGCATTTTTTTCAC
TGCATTCTAGTTGTGGTTTGTCCAAACTCATCAATGTATCTTATCATGTCTGGCTCTAGCTATCCCGCCC
CTAACTCCGCCCATCCCGCCCCTAACTCCGCCCAGTTCCGCCCATTCTCCGCCCCATGGCTGACTAATTT
TTTTTATTTATGCAGAGGCCGAGGCCGCCTCGGCCTCTGAGCTATTCCAGAAGTAGTGAGGAGGCTTTTT
TGGAGGCCTAGGGACGTACCCAATTCGCCCTATAGTGAGTCGTATTACGCGCGCTCACTGGCCGTCGTTT
TACAACGTCGTGACTGGGAAAACCCTGGCGTTACCCAACTTAATCGCCTTGCAGCACATCCCCCTTTCGC
CAGCTGGCGTAATAGCGAAGAGGCCCGCACCGATCGCCCTTCCCAACAGTTGCGCAGCCTGAATGGCGAA
TGGG
[124 nt withheld, positions 7384-7507]
C
[91 nt withheld, positions 7509-7599]
A
[49 nt withheld, positions 7601-7649]
CCTTTGACGTTGGAGTCCACGTTCTTT
[37 nt withheld, positions 7677-7713]
ACCCTATCTCGGTCTATTCTTTTGATTTATAAGGGATTTTGCCGATTTCGGCCTATTGGTTAAAAAATGA
GCTGATTTAACAAAAATTTAACGCGAATTTTAACAAAATATTAACGCTTACAATTTAGGTGGCACTTTTC
GGGGAAATGTGCGCGGAACCCCTATTTGTTTATTTTTCTAAATACATTCAAATATGTATCCGCTCATGAG
ACAATAACCCTGATAAATGCTTCAATAATATTGAAAAAGGAAGAGTATGAGTATTCAACATTTCCGTGTC
GCCCTTATTCCCTTTTTTGCGGCATTTTGCCTTCCTGTTTTTGCTCACCCAGAAACGCTGGTGAAAGTAA
AAGATGCTGAAGATCAGTTGGGTGCACGAGTGGGTTACATCGAACTGGATCTCAACAGCGGTAAGATCCT
TGAGAGTTTTCGCCCCGAAGAACGTTTTCCAATGATGAGCACTTTTAAAGTTCTGCTATGTGGCGCGGTA
TTATCCCGTATTGACGCCGGGCAAGAGCAACTCGGTCGCCGCATACACTATTCTCAGAATGACTTGGTTG
AGTACTCACCAGTCACAGAAAAGCATCTTACGGATGGCATGACAGTAAGAGAATTATGCAGTGCTGCCAT
AACCATGAGTGATAACACTGCGGCCAACTTACTTCTGACAACGATCGGAGGACCGAAGGAGCTAACCGCT
TTTTTGCACAACATGGGGGATCATGTAACTCGCCTTGATCGTTGGGAACCGGAGCTGAATGAAGCCATAC
CAAACGACGAGCGTGACACCACGATGCCTGTAGCAATGGCAACAACGTTGCGCAAACTATTAACTGGCGA
ACTACTTACTCTAGCTTCCCGGCAACAATTAATAGACTGGATGGAGGCGGATAAAGTTGCAGGACCACTT
CTGCGCTCGGCCCTTCCGGCTGGCTGGTTTATTGCTGATAAATCTGGAGCCGGTGAGCGTGGGTCTCGCG
GTATCATTGCAGCACTGGGGCCAGATGGTAAGCCCTCCCGTATCGTAGTTATCTACACGACGGGGAGTCA
GGCAACTATGGATGAACGAAATAGACAGATCGCTGAGATAGGTGCCTCACTGATTAAGCATTGGTAACTG
TCAGACCAAGTTTACTCATATATACTTTAGATTGATTTAAAACTTCATTTTTAATTTAAAAGGATCTAGG
TGAAGATCCTTTTTGATAATCTCATGACCAAAATCCCTTAACGTGAGTTTTCGTTCCACTGAGCGTCAGA
CCCCGTAGAAAAGATCAAAGGATCTTCTTGAGATCCTTTTTTTCTGCGCGTAATCTGCTGCTTGCAAACA
AAAAAACCACCGCTACCAGCGGTGGTTTGTTTGCCGGATCAAGAGCTACCAACTCTTTTTCCGAAGGTAA
CTGGCTTCAGCAGAGCGCAGATACCAAATACTGTTCTTCTAGTGTAGCCGTAGTTAGGCCACCACTTCAA
GAACTCTGTAGCACCGCCTACATACCTCGCTCTGCTAATCCTGTTACCAGTGGCTGCTGCCAGTGGCGAT
AAGTCGTGTCTTACCGGGTTGGACTCAAGACGATAGTTACCGGATAAGGCGCAGCGGTCGGGCTGAACGG
GGGGTTCGTGCACACAGCCCAGCTTGGAGCGAACGACCTACACCGAACTGAGATACCTACAGCGTGAGCT
ATGAGAAAGCGCCACGCTTCCCGAAGAGAGAAAGGCGGACAGGTATCCGGTAAGCGGCAGGGTCGGAACA
GGAGAGCGCACGAGGGAGCTTCCAGGGGGAAACGCCTGGTATCTTTATAGTCCTGTCGGGTTTCGCCACC
TCTGACTTGAGCGTCGATTTTTGTGATGCTCGTCAGGGGGGCGGAGCCTATGGAAAAACGCCAGCAACGC
GGCCTTTTTACGGTTCCTGGCCTTTTGCTGGCCTTTTGCTCACATGTTCTTTCCTGCGTTATCCCCTGAT
TCTGTGGATAACCGTATTACCGCCTTTGAGTGAGCTGATACCGCTCGCCGCAGCCGAACGACCGAGCGCA
GCGAGTCAGTGAGCGAGGAAGCGGAAGAGCGCCCAATACGCAAACCGCCTCTCCCCGCGCGTTGGCCGAT
TCATTAATGCAGCTGGCACGACAGGTTTCCCGACTGGAAAGCGGGCAGTGAGCGCAACGCAATTAATGTG
AGTTAGCTCACTCATTAGGCACCCCAGGCTTTACACTTTATGCTTCCGGCTCGTATGTTGTGTGGAATTG
TGAGCGGATAACAATTTCACACAGGAAACAGCTATGACCATGATTACGCCAAGCGCGCAATTAACCCTCA
CTAAAGGGAACAAAAGCTGGAGCTGCAAGCTT
Features (pLannotate 1.2.2; 32 found; start..end, strand, type, name):
      3..229     +  promoter       RSV promoter: Rous sarcoma virus enhancer/promoter
    230..410     +  LTR            5' LTR (truncated): truncated 5' long terminal repeat (LTR) from HIV-1
    457..582     +  misc_feature   HIV-1 Ψ: packaging signal of human immunodeficiency virus type 1
    566..929     +  CDS            HIV-1 gag (fragment): gag protein from human immunodeficiency virus 1; gag
   1075..1308    +  misc_feature   RRE: The Rev response element (RRE) of HIV-1 allows for Rev-dependent mRNA export from the nucleus to the cytoplasm.
   1685..1785    +  CDS            Rev (fragment): human immunodeficiency virus 1 (HIV-1) Rev protein; rev; enhances nuclear export of unspliced and incompletely spliced viral mRNAs
   1803..1920    +  misc_feature   cPPT/CTS: central polypurine tract and central termination sequence of HIV-1
   1938..1958    +  protein_bind   attB4: mutant version of attB; core recombination site for the Gateway® BP reaction BP Clonase™
   2019..2322    +  enhancer       CMV enhancer: human cytomegalovirus immediate early enhancer
   2323..2526    +  promoter       CMV promoter: human cytomegalovirus (CMV) immediate early promoter
   2548..2568    +  protein_bind   attB1: mutant version of attB; core recombination site for the Gateway® BP reaction BP Clonase™
   2578..3294    +  CDS            EGFP: EGFP is a basic (constitutively fluorescent) green fluorescent protein published in 1996, derived from Aequorea victoria. It is reported to be a rapidly-maturing weak dimer with moderate acid sensitivity.
   3295..4299    +  CDS            POLB (sequence withheld): DPOLB_HUMAN - Experimental evidence at protein level: Swiss-Prot protein existence level 1. Repair polymerase that plays a key role in base-excision repair. Has 5'-deoxyribose-5-phosphate lyase (dRP lyase) activity that removes the 5' sugar phosphate and also acts as a DNA polymerase that adds one nucleotide to the 3' end of the arising single-nucleotide gap. Conducts 'gap-filling' DNA synthesis in a stepwise distributive fashion rather than in a processive fashion as for other DNA polymerases. From Homo sapiens (Human).
   4303..4327    -  protein_bind   attB2: mutant version of attB; recombination site for the Gateway® BP reaction BP Clonase™
   4345..4933    +  misc_feature   WPRE: woodchuck hepatitis virus posttranscriptional regulatory element
   4964..5462    +  promoter       PGK promoter: mouse phosphoglycerate kinase 1 promoter
   5479..6501    +  CDS            hph: KHYB_ECOLX - Experimental evidence at protein level: Swiss-Prot protein existence level 1. The aminoglycoside phosphotransferases achieve inactivation of their antibiotic substrates by phosphorylation. Only phosphorylates hygromycin and closely related compounds such as demethyl analogs and destomycin. From Escherichia coli.
   6497..6574    +  CDS            nef (fragment): NEF_HV1Z2 - Experimental evidence at protein level: Swiss-Prot protein existence level 1. Extracellular Nef protein targets CD4(+) T-lymphocytes for apoptosis by interacting with CXCR4 surface receptors. From Human immunodeficiency virus type 1 group M subtype D (isolate Z2/CDC-Z34) (HIV-1).
   6576..6809    +  LTR            3' LTR (ΔU3): self-inactivating 3' long terminal repeat (LTR) from HIV-1
   6881..7002    +  polyA_signal   SV40 poly(A) signal: SV40 polyadenylation signal
   7042..7177    +  rep_origin     SV40 ori: SV40 origin of replication
   7198..7216    -  promoter       T7 promoter: promoter for bacteriophage T7 RNA polymerase
   7224..7379    +  CDS            lacZα (fragment): LacZα fragment of β-galactosidase; lacZ fragment
   7384..7812    +  rep_origin     f1 ori (sequence partly withheld): f1 bacteriophage origin of replication; arrow indicates direction of (+) strand synthesis
   7865..7969    +  promoter       AmpR promoter: bla
   7970..8830    +  CDS            AmpR: β-lactamase; bla; confers resistance to ampicillin, carbenicillin, and related antibiotics
   9001..9589    +  rep_origin     ori: high-copy-number ColE1/pMB1/pBR322/pUC origin of replication
   9772..9864    +  CDS            lacI (fragment): lac repressor; lacI; The lac repressor binds to the lac operator to inhibit transcription in E. coli. This inhibition can be relieved by adding lactose or isopropyl-β-D-thiogalactopyranoside (IPTG).
   9877..9898    +  protein_bind   CAP binding site: CAP binding activates transcription in the presence of cAMP. E. coli catabolite activator protein
   9913..9943    +  promoter       lac promoter: promoter for the E. coli lac operon
   9951..9967    +  protein_bind   lac operator: The lac repressor binds to the lac operator to inhibit transcription in E. coli. This inhibition can be relieved by adding lactose or isopropyl-β-D-thiogalactopyranoside (IPTG). lac repressor encoded by lacI
  10012..10030   +  promoter       T3 promoter: promoter for bacteriophage T3 RNA polymerase
