[The description below was written by a language model from this plasmid's Addgene catalogue record and pLannotate feature annotations shown in this document.]
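Description:
pLV-CMV-EGFP-PolB-Hygro is a roughly 10 kb third-generation-style, self-inactivating HIV-1 lentiviral transfer plasmid built on a VectorBuilder backbone for stable expression of a fluorescently tagged DNA repair enzyme in mammalian cells. In bacteria it is maintained by a high-copy ColE1/pUC-type origin and selected with ampicillin through the bla gene. The plasmid backbone also carries an f1 origin, an SV40 origin and poly(A) signal, T7 and T3 promoters, and remnants of the lac region. The viral genome is transcribed from an RSV promoter fused to a truncated 5' LTR. It contains the Ψ packaging signal with a partial gag sequence, the Rev response element for Rev-dependent nuclear export, the cPPT/CTS element, and a ΔU3 3' LTR that inactivates LTR promoter activity after integration.

The payload sits between Gateway attB sites that remain from modular assembly of the vector. The CMV enhancer and promoter drive an open reading frame in which EGFP is fused directly to the N-terminus of human POLB (1005 bp), the DNA polymerase β that performs gap-filling synthesis and dRP lyase activity in base excision repair. A WPRE follows the fusion to enhance transcript stability and expression. Downstream, a separate mouse PGK promoter drives the hygromycin phosphotransferase gene (hph), so transduced cells can be selected with hygromycin.

The construct is suited to generating stable cell lines in which EGFP-PolB can be followed by fluorescence microscopy. This is consistent with the associated study of how base excision and single-strand break repair protein complexes assemble and disassemble over time.
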