Addgene plasmid #176056: pLV-CMV-EGFP-PolB-Hygro
Purpose: EGFP fused to the N-terminus of PolB & a hygromycin resistance cassette
Depositing lab: Robert Sobol. Depositing organization: University of South Alabama, Mitchell Cancer Institute. Publication: Temporal dynamics of base excision/single-strand break repair protein complex assembly/disassembly are modulated by the PARP/NAD(+)/SIRT6 axis. Koczor CA, Saville KM, Andrews JF, Clark J, Fang Q, Li J, Al-Rahahleh RQ, Ibrahim M, McClellan S, Makarov MV, Migaud ME, Sobol RW. Cell Rep. 2021 Nov 2;37(5):109917. doi: 10.1016/j.celrep.2021.109917. PubMed 34731617.
Backbone
  Vector backbone: Lentivirus
  Backbone manufacturer: VectorBuilder
  Total vector size (bp): 10056
  Vector type: Mammalian Expression, Lentiviral
  Selectable markers: Hygromycin
Growth in bacteria
  Bacterial resistance: Ampicillin, 100 μg/mL
  Growth temperature: 37°C
  Growth strain: NEB Stable
  Copy number: High Copy
Gene/Insert
  Gene/Insert name: PolB
  Species: H. sapiens (human)
  Insert size (bp): 1005
  Entrez Gene: POLB
  Promoter: CMV
  Tag / fusion protein: EGFP (N terminal on insert)
  Cloning method: Unknown
  Sequencing primers: 5′ N/A
Resource information
  A portion of this plasmid was derived from a plasmid made by: VectorBuilder
Terms and licenses: Academic/Nonprofit Terms; Industry Terms: Not Available to Industry
How to cite: pLV-CMV-EGFP-PolB-Hygro was a gift from Robert Sobol (Addgene plasmid # 176056 ; http://n2t.net/addgene:176056 ; RRID:Addgene_176056)
